>Addgene plasmid #43502 | III-ACGT | depositor partial sequence | sequence record 58767 | III-ACGT sequence 426 bps
CGTCTCGGCTCACCCCAGAGCAGGTCGTGGCAATCGCCTCCAACATTGGCGGGAAACAGGCACTCGAGAC
TGTCCAGCGCCTGCTTCCCGTGCTGTGCCAAGCGCACGGACTCACCCCAGAGCAGGTCGTGGCGATCGCA
AGCCACGACGGAGGAAAGCAAGCCTTGGAAACAGTACAGAGGCTGTTGCCTGTGCTGTGCCAAGCGCACG
GCCTCACCCCAGAGCAGGTCGTGGCAATCGCGAGCAATAACGGCGGAAAACAGGCTTTGGAAACGGTGCA
GAGGCTCCTTCCAGTGCTGTGCCAAGCGCACGGATTAACCCCAGAGCAGGTCGTGGCCATTGCCTCGAAT
GGAGGGGGCAAACAGGCGTTGGAAACCGTACAACGATTGCTGCCGGTGCTGTGCCAAGCGCACGGACTCA
GAGACG
