>Addgene plasmid #43502 | III-ACGT | addgene partial sequence | sequence record 61641 | M13-F20 5'-TGTAAAACGACGGCCAGT-3'
TCTAGATGCATGCTCGAGCGGCCGCCAGTGTGATGGATATCTGCAGAATTCGCCCTTCGTCCTAGCGCGT
CTCGGCTCACCCCAGAGCAGGTCGTGGCAATCGCCTCCAACATTGGCGGGAAACAGGCACTCGAGACTGT
CCAGCGCCTGCTTCCCGTGCTGTGCCAAGCGCACGGACTCACCCCAGAGCAGGTCGTGGCGATCGCAAGC
CACGACGGAGGAAAGCAAGCCTTGGAAACAGTACAGAGGCTGTTGCCTGTGCTGTGCCAAGCGCACGGCC
TCACCCCAGAGCAGGTCGTGGCAATCGCGAGCAATAACGGCGGAAAACAGGCTTTGGAAACGGTGCAGAG
GCTCCTTCCAGTGCTGTGCCAAGCGCACGGATTAACCCCAGAGCAGGTCGTGGCCATTGCCTCGAATGGA
GGGGGCAAACAGGCGTTGGAAACCGTACAACGATTGCTGCCGGTGCTGTGCCAAGCGCACGGACTCAGAG
ACGTGGGCACAGGAAAGAAGGGCGAATTCCAGCACACTGGCGGCCGTTACTAGTGGATCCGAGCTCGGTA
CCAAGCTTGATGCATAGCTTGAGTATTCTATAGTGTCACCTAAATAGCTTGGCGTAATCATGGTCATAGC
TGTTTCCTGTGTGAAATTGTTATCCGCTCACAATTCCACACAACATACGAGCCGGAAGCATA
