[The description below was written by a language model from this plasmid's Addgene catalogue record.]
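Description:
III-ACGT is a bacterial cloning plasmid built on the commercial pCRII-TOPO backbone (about 4 kb without insert), carrying a 426 bp synthetic insert introduced by TOPO cloning. It is maintained at high copy in E. coli, and the record lists both ampicillin and kanamycin resistance, consistent with the dual markers of this backbone. The catalogued sequencing primers, T7 on the 5′ side and M13 reverse on the 3′ side, show that the insert lies in the standard cloning region flanked by these priming sites. No feature table is supplied, so the positions of the origin, resistance genes and other backbone elements cannot be described in detail here.

The insert is named only "III-ACGT" and is described as synthetic; the record does not spell out its composition. The plasmid comes from a TALEN genome-editing system developed for generating human stem cell-based disease models. In that context the name suggests a pre-assembled block of TALE repeat modules recognising the four-base sequence A-C-G-T, with "III" probably denoting the block's position in an ordered assembly of a full DNA-binding array. This reading is an inference from the name and associated publication, not something stated in the catalogue fields. The insert size is roughly what would be expected for four TALE repeats of about 34 residues each.

The plasmid has no mammalian expression elements listed and is classed purely as a cloning vector. It therefore most likely serves as a library component from which the repeat block is taken for assembly into a complete TALEN expression construct, not as a nuclease-expressing plasmid in its own right.
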