Addgene plasmid #43502: III-ACGT
Depositing lab: Chad Cowan & Kiran Musunuru. Depositing organization: Harvard University. Publication: A TALEN Genome-Editing System for Generating Human Stem Cell-Based Disease Models. Ding Q, Lee YK, Schaefer EA, Peters DT, Veres A, Kim K, Kuperwasser N, Motola DL, Meissner TB, Hendriks WT, Trevisan M, Gupta RM, Moisan A, Banks E, Friesen M, Schinzel RT, Xia F, Tang A, Xia Y, Figueroa E, Wann A, Ahfeldt T, Daheron L, Zhang F, Rubin LL, Peng LF, Chung RT, Musunuru K, Cowan CA. Cell Stem Cell. 2012 Dec 12. pii: S1934-5909(12)00645-5. doi: 10.1016/j.stem.2012.11.011. PubMed 23246482.
Backbone
  Vector backbone: pCRII-TOPO
  Backbone manufacturer: Invitrogen
  Backbone size w/o insert (bp): 3973
  Vector type: Bacterial Cloning
Growth in bacteria
  Bacterial resistance: Ampicillin and Kanamycin, 100 & 50 μg/mL
  Growth temperature: 37°C
  Growth strain: Top10
  Copy number: High Copy
Gene/Insert
  Gene/Insert name: III-ACGT
  Species: Synthetic
  Insert size (bp): 426
  Cloning method: TOPO Cloning
  Sequencing primers: 5′ T7; 3′ M13-rev
Terms and licenses: Academic/Nonprofit Terms; Industry Terms: Not Available to Industry
How to cite: III-ACGT was a gift from Chad Cowan & Kiran Musunuru (Addgene plasmid # 43502 ; http://n2t.net/addgene:43502 ; RRID:Addgene_43502)
